LOCUS       Exported 6298 bp ds-DNA circular SYN 05-SEP-2023
DEFINITION  synthetic circular DNA
ACCESSION   .
VERSION     .
KEYWORDS    pOSIP-KO (KanR, 186)
SOURCE      synthetic DNA construct
  ORGANISM  synthetic DNA construct
REFERENCE   1 (bases 1 to 6298)
  AUTHORS   St-Pierre F, Cui L, Priest DG, Endy D, Dodd IB, Shearwin KE
  TITLE     One-step cloning and chromosomal integration of DNA.
  JOURNAL   ACS Synth Biol. 2013 Sep 20;2(9):537-41. doi: 10.1021/sb400021j.
            Epub 2013 May 20.
  PUBMED    24050148
REFERENCE   2 (bases 1 to 6298)
  AUTHORS   .
  TITLE     Direct Submission
  JOURNAL   Exported Sep 5, 2023 from SnapGene Server 1.1.58
            http://www.snapgene.com
FEATURES             Location/Qualifiers
     source          1..6298
                     /organism="synthetic DNA construct"
                     /mol_type="other DNA"
     CDS             142..447
                     /codon_start=1
                     /gene="ccdB"
                     /product="CcdB, a bacterial toxin that poisons DNA gyrase"
                     /label=ccdB
                     /note="Plasmids containing the ccdB gene cannot be
                     propagated in standard E. coli strains."
                     /translation="MQFKVYTYKRESRYRLFVDVQSDIIDTPGRRMVIPLASARLLSDK
                     VSRELYPVVHIGDESWRMMTTDMASVPVSVIGEEVADLSHRENDIKNAINLMFWGI"
     primer_bind     326..345
                     /label=ccdB-fwd
                     /note="ccdB gene, forward primer"
     rep_origin      477..1065
                     /direction=RIGHT
                     /label=ori
                     /note="high-copy-number ColE1/pMB1/pBR322/pUC origin of
                     replication"
     primer_bind     966..985
                     /label=pBR322ori-F
                     /note="pBR322 origin, forward primer"
     misc_feature    1125..1145
                     /label=BioBrick suffix
                     /note="universal suffix for all parts"
     terminator      1200..1227
                     /label=rrnB T2 terminator
                     /note="transcription terminator T2 from the E. coli rrnB
                     gene"
     terminator      1276..1307
                     /label=tonB terminator
                     /note="bidirectional E. coli tonB-P14 transcription
                     terminator"
     protein_bind    1384..1417
                     /label=FRT (minimal)
                     /bound_moiety="FLP recombinase from the Saccharomyces
                     cerevisiae 2u plasmid"
                     /note="supports FLP-mediated excision but not integration
                     (Turan and Bode, 2011)"
     CDS             complement(1424..2137)
                     /codon_start=1
                     /gene="cIts"
                     /product="temperature-sensitive variant of the phage lambda
                     repressor"
                     /label=-lambda repressor (ts)
                     /note="thermosensitivity is conferred by the A67T mutation"
                     /translation="MSTKKKPLTQEQLEDARRLKAIYEKKKNELGLSQESVADKMGMGQ
                     SGVGALFNGINALNAYNAALLTKILKVSVEEFSPSIAREIYEMYEAVSMQPSLRSEYEY
                     PVFSHVQAGMFSPKLRTFTKGDAERWVSTTKKASDSAFWLEVEGNSMTAPTGSKPSFPD
                     GMLILVDPEQAVEPGDFCIARLGGDEFTFKKLIRDSGQVFLQPLNPQYPMIPCNESCSV
                     VGKVIASQWPEETFG"
     RBS             2226..2234
                     /label=Shine-Dalgarno sequence
                     /note="full consensus sequence for ribosome-binding sites
                     upstream of start codons in E. coli; complementary to a
                     region in the 3' end of the 16S rRNA (Chen et al., 1994)"
     RBS             2246..2268
                     /note="efficient ribosome binding site from bacteriophage
                     T7 gene 10 (Olins and Rangwala, 1989)"
     CDS             2276..3286
                     /codon_start=1
                     /gene="int"
                     /product="integrase from phage 186"
                     /label=phage 186 integrase
                     /translation="MTVRKNPAGGWICELYPNGAKGKRIRKKFATKGEALAFEQYTVQN
                     PWQEEKEDRRTLKGLVDSWYSAHGITLKDGLKRQLAMHHAFECMGEPLARDFDAQMFSR
                     YREKRLKGEYARSNRVKEVSPRTLNLELAYFRAVFNELNRLGEWKGENPLKNMRPFRTE
                     EMEMTWLTHDQISQLLGECNRHDHPDLETVVRICLATGARWSEAESLRKSQLAKYKITY
                     TNTKGRKNRTVPISKELYESLPDDKKGRLFSDCYGAFRSALERTGIELPAGQLTHVLRH
                     TFASHFMMNGGNILVLQRVLGHTDIKMTMRYAHFAPDHLEDAVKLNPLVHITNSK"
     primer_bind     complement(3449..3468)
                     /label=pENTR-R
                     /note="pENTR vectors, reverse primer"
     CDS             3460..4275
                     /codon_start=1
                     /product="aminoglycoside phosphotransferase"
                     /label=KanR
                     /note="confers resistance to kanamycin in bacteria or G418
                     (Geneticin(R)) in eukaryotes"
                     /translation="MSHIQRETSCSRPRLNSNMDADLYGYKWARDNVGQSGATIYRLYG
                     KPDAPELFLKHGKGSVANDVTDEMVRLNWLTEFMPLPTIKHFIRTPDDAWLLTTAIPGK
                     TAFQVLEEYPDSGENIVDALAVFLRRLHSIPVCNCPFNSDRVFRLAQAQSRMNNGLVDA
                     SDFDDERNGWPVEQVWKEMHKLLPFSPDSVVTHGDFSLDNLIFDEGKLIGCIDVGRVGI
                     ADRYQDLAILWNCLGEFSPSLQKRLFQKYGIDNPDMNKLQFHLMLDEFF"
     primer_bind     complement(3533..3552)
                     /label=Kan-R
                     /note="Kanamycin resistance gene, reverse primer"
     rep_origin      4397..4785
                     /label=R6K gamma ori
                     /note="gamma replication origin from E. coli plasmid R6K;
                     requires the R6K initiator protein pi for replication"
     protein_bind    4796..4843
                     /label=FRT
                     /bound_moiety="FLP recombinase from the Saccharomyces
                     cerevisiae 2u plasmid"
                     /note="FLP-mediated recombination occurs in the 8-bp core
                     sequence TCTAGAAA (Turan and Bode, 2011)."
     protein_bind    4856..5070
                     /gene="attP"
                     /label=phage 186 attP
                     /bound_moiety="phage 186 integrase"
                     /note="attachment site of phage 186"
     terminator      5187..5433
                     /label=-lambda tL3 terminator
                     /note="transcription terminator tL3 from phage lambda"
     primer_bind     complement(5524..5546)
                     /label=pGEX 3'
                     /note="pGEX vectors, reverse primer"
     primer_bind     5697..5715
                     /label=pBRforEco
                     /note="pBR322 vectors, upsteam of EcoRI site, forward
                     primer"
     terminator      5756..5842
                     /gene="Escherichia coli rrnB"
                     /label=rrnB T1 terminator
                     /note="transcription terminator T1 from the E. coli rrnB
                     gene"
     terminator      5939..6025
                     /gene="Escherichia coli rrnB"
                     /label=rrnB T1 terminator
                     /note="transcription terminator T1 from the E. coli rrnB
                     gene"
     terminator      6122..6208
                     /gene="Escherichia coli rrnB"
                     /label=rrnB T1 terminator
                     /note="transcription terminator T1 from the E. coli rrnB
                     gene"
ORIGIN
        1 gaattcgagc tcggtacccg gggatcctct agagggctta ctaaaagcca gataacagta
       61 tgcgtatttg cgcgctgatt tttgcggtat aagaatatat actgatatgt atacccgaag
      121 tatgtcaaaa agaggtatgc tatgcagttt aaggtttaca cctataaaag agagagccgt
      181 tatcgtctgt ttgtggatgt acagagtgat attattgaca cgcccgggcg acggatggtg
      241 atccccctgg ccagtgcacg tctgctgtca gataaagtct cccgtgaact ttacccggtg
      301 gtgcatatcg gggatgaaag ctggcgcatg atgaccaccg atatggccag tgtgccggtc
      361 tccgttatcg gggaagaagt ggctgatctc agccaccgcg aaaatgacat caaaaacgcc
      421 attaacctga tgttctgggg aatataataa cccgtagaaa agatcaaaag atcttcttga
      481 gatccttttt ttctgcgcgt aatctgctac ttgcaaacaa aaaaaccacc gctaccagcg
      541 gtggtttgtt tgccggatca agagctacca actctttttc cgaaggtaac tggctttagc
      601 agagcgcaga taccaaatac tgtccttcta gtgtagccgt agttaggcca ccacttcaag
      661 aactctgtag caccgcctac atacctcgct ctgctaatcc tgttaccagt ggctgctgcc
      721 agtggcgata agtcgtgtct taccgggttg gactcaagac gatagttacc ggataaggcg
      781 cagcggtcgg gctgaacggg gggttcgtgc acacagccca gcttggagcg aacgacctac
      841 accgaactga gatacctaca gcgtgagcta tgagaaagcg ccacgcttcc cgaagggaga
      901 aaggcggaca ggtatccggt aagcggcagg gtcggaacag gagagcgcac gagggagctt
      961 ccagggggaa acgcctggta tctttatagt cctgtcgggt ttcgccacct ctgacttgag
     1021 cgtcgatttt tgtgatgctc gtcagggggg cggagcctat ggaaaaacgc cagcaacgcg
     1081 gcctttttac ggttcctggc cttttgctgg ccttttgctc acattactag tagcggccgc
     1141 tgcaggcatg cctcgagatg catggcgcct aacctaaact gacaggcatc aaattaagca
     1201 gaaggccatc ctgacggatg gcctttttgc gtttcgaaca attgaaaaaa cctcgcgcct
     1261 tacctgttga gtaatagtca aaagcctccg gtcggaggct tttgactttc tgcttactga
     1321 atttcggtgg tgccgttaat taaccggtgg gccctcatga taataatggt ttcttagacg
     1381 tccgaagttc ctattctcta gaaagtatag gaacttccct aggtcagcca aacgtctctt
     1441 caggccactg actagcgata actttcccca caacggaaca actctcattg catgggatca
     1501 ttgggtactg tgggtttagt ggttgtaaaa acacctgacc gctatccctg atcagtttct
     1561 tgaaggtaaa ctcatcaccc ccaagtctgg ctatgcagaa atcacctggc tcaacagcct
     1621 gctcagggtc aacgagaatt aacattccgt caggaaagct tggcttggag cctgttggtg
     1681 cggtcatgga attaccttca acctcaagcc agaatgcaga atcactggct tttttggttg
     1741 tgcttaccca tctctccgca tcacctttgg taaaggttct aagcttaggt gagaacatcc
     1801 ctgcctgaac atgagaaaaa acagggtact catactcact tctaagtgac ggctgcatac
     1861 taaccgcttc atacatctcg tagatttctc tggcgattga agggctaaat tcttcaacgc
     1921 taactttgag aatttttgta agcaatgcgg cgttataagc atttaatgca ttgatgccat
     1981 taaataaagc accaacgcct gactgcccca tccccatctt gtctgcgaca gattcctggg
     2041 ataagccaag ttcatttttc tttttttcat aaattgcttt aaggcgacgt gcgtcctcaa
     2101 gctgctcttg tgttaatggt ttcttttttg tgctcatacg ttaaatctat caccgcaagg
     2161 gataaatatc taacaccgtg cgtgttgact attttacctc tggcggtgat aatggttgca
     2221 tgtactaagg aggttgtata cgcgttttgt ttaactttaa gaaggagata tacatatgac
     2281 cgtccgtaaa aatccggctg gcggttggat ttgtgaactc tacccaaacg gtgcaaaagg
     2341 caaacgtatc agaaagaaat tcgctactaa aggcgaggct ctggcgtttg agcagtacac
     2401 cgttcaaaac ccgtggcagg aagaaaagga agacaggcgc acgttaaaag ggctggttga
     2461 ttcatggtat agcgctcatg gcattacact gaaagatggt ttgaaacgcc agttagccat
     2521 gcaccatgct tttgagtgta tgggcgaacc actcgcacgc gatttcgatg cgcagatgtt
     2581 ttcccgctac cgagaaaaac ggttaaaagg tgagtatgcc cgttcaaaca gagtgaaaga
     2641 ggtatcgcct cgcacgctta atcttgagct ggcctacttc cgggcggtgt tcaatgagct
     2701 aaaccgcctc ggagaatgga agggtgaaaa cccactaaaa aatatgcgcc cattccgcac
     2761 agaagaaatg gaaatgactt ggctaactca cgaccaaatt tcgcaactgc tcggagagtg
     2821 taaccgacat gaccaccctg atttagaaac cgtggtaaga atctgtctcg caactggcgc
     2881 acggtggtct gaggccgaga gtctgagaaa aagccaactc gcgaaataca aaatcacata
     2941 caccaacacg aaaggtagaa aaaatcgcac cgtcccaatc agcaaagagc tctatgagtc
     3001 tctgcctgat gataaaaagg gccggttgtt cagtgattgt tatggcgcgt tccggtcagc
     3061 tttggaaaga acaggtatcg aactaccggc aggacaactt acccacgttt tacgtcacac
     3121 cttcgctagt cactttatga tgaatggcgg taatattttg gtgttgcagc gcgtactcgg
     3181 ccatacagat ataaaaatga ccatgcgata tgcgcacttt gcacccgacc atttagagga
     3241 tgcagttaaa ctaaatcctt tagttcacat tactaacagc aaataagtta tggaggttgt
     3301 atgtcagttc ggctagccca tgggtatgga cagttttccc tttgatatgt aacgcacgtt
     3361 gtgtctcaaa atctctgatg ttacattgca caagataaaa atatatcatc atgaacaata
     3421 aaactgtctg cttacataaa cagtaataca aggggtgtta tgagccatat tcaacgggaa
     3481 acgtcttgct cccgtccgcg cttaaactcc aacatggacg ctgatttata tgggtataaa
     3541 tgggctcgcg ataatgtcgg gcaatcaggt gcgacaatct atcgcttgta tgggaagccc
     3601 gatgcgccag agttgtttct gaaacatggc aaaggtagcg ttgccaatga tgttacagat
     3661 gagatggtcc gtctcaactg gctgacggag tttatgcctc tcccgaccat caagcatttt
     3721 atccgtactc ctgatgatgc gtggttactc accaccgcga ttcctgggaa aacagccttc
     3781 caggtattag aagaatatcc tgattcaggt gaaaatattg ttgatgcgct ggccgtgttc
     3841 ctgcgccggt tacattcgat tcctgtttgt aattgtcctt ttaacagcga tcgtgtattt
     3901 cgtcttgctc aggcgcaatc acgcatgaat aacggtttgg ttgatgcgag tgattttgat
     3961 gacgagcgta atggctggcc tgttgaacaa gtctggaaag aaatgcacaa gctcttgcca
     4021 ttctcaccgg attcagtcgt cactcatggt gatttctcac ttgataacct tatttttgac
     4081 gaggggaaat taataggttg tattgatgtt ggacgggtcg gaatcgcaga ccgttaccag
     4141 gaccttgcca ttctttggaa ctgcctcggt gagttttctc cttcattaca gaaacggctt
     4201 tttcaaaaat atggtattga taatcctgat atgaataaat tgcagtttca tttgatgctc
     4261 gatgagtttt tctaataata ctagcagaaa tcatccttag cgaaagctaa ggattttttt
     4321 tatctgatta ccgcctttga gtgagcgtcg acctagtgcg gccgcaagat ccggccacga
     4381 tgcgtccggc gtagaggatc tgaagatcag cagttcaacc tgttgatagt acgtactaag
     4441 ctctcatgtt tcacgtacta agctctcatg tttaacgtac taagctctca tgtttaacga
     4501 actaaaccct catggctaac gtactaagct ctcatggcta acgtactaag ctctcatgtt
     4561 tcacgtacta agctctcatg tttgaacaat aaaattaata taaatcagca acttaaatag
     4621 cctctaaggt tttaagtttt ataagaaaaa aaagaatata taaggctttt aaagctttta
     4681 aggtttaacg gttgtggaca acaagccagg gatgtaacgc actgagaagc ccttagagcc
     4741 tctcaaagca attttgagtg acacaggaac acttaacggc tgacatggga attaggaagt
     4801 tcctattccg aagttcctat tctctagaaa gtataggaac ttccatatgc catgggcgat
     4861 ggttctgagt aacagataat agaatggcga taaagtggcg gtagaaatgg cgaataatag
     4921 gtaattattg gcaaacaatg gcaatctatg tcaatgataa ataacgcata ctattgattt
     4981 tcggttgttc ttgtaggaac tcataatcgc ttggtcgctg gttcaagtcc agcaggggcc
     5041 accaaattta agtagtaaat acatacagtt aggccactct ctcgagtggc ctttttgttg
     5101 cctcgttttc gagtggcgat agaatggcgg tggwtttttt accgccactt tcctgaggag
     5161 tgcatagcta gcttcttcgt ctgtttctac tggtattggc acaaacctga ttccaatttg
     5221 agcaaggcta tgtgccatct cgatactcgt tcttaactca acagaagatg ctttgtgcat
     5281 acagcccctc gtttattatt tatctcctca gccagccgct gtgctttcag tggatttcgg
     5341 ataacagaaa ggccgggaaa tacccagcct cgctttgtaa cggagtagag acgaaagtga
     5401 ttgcgcctac ccggatatta tcgtgaggat gcgtcatcgc cattaattca ctgatcagtg
     5461 ataagctgtc aaacatgaga attgatccgg ctgcctcgcg cgtttcggtg atgacggtga
     5521 aaacctctga cacatgcagc tcccggagac ggtcacagct tgtctgtaag cggatgccgg
     5581 gagcagacaa gcccgtcagg gcgcgtcagc gggtgttggc gggtgtcggg gcgcagccat
     5641 gacccagtca cgtagcgata gcggagtgta tgctgcacat gacattaacc tataaaaata
     5701 ggcgtatcac gaggcccttt cgtcttcaag aattaattcc caattcccca ggcatcaaat
     5761 aaaacgaaag gctcagtcga aagactgggc ctttcgtttt atctgttgtt tgtcggtgaa
     5821 cgctctcctg agtaggacaa atccgccggg agcggatttg aacgttgcga agcaacggcc
     5881 cggagggtgg cgggcaggac gcccgccata aactgccagg aattaattcc ccaggcatca
     5941 aataaaacga aaggctcagt cgaaagactg ggcctttcgt tttatctgtt gtttgtcggt
     6001 gaacgctctc ctgagtagga caaatccgcc gggagcggat ttgaacgttg cgaagcaacg
     6061 gcccggaggg tggcgggcag gacgcccgcc ataaactgcc aggaattaat tccccaggca
     6121 tcaaataaaa cgaaaggctc agtcgaaaga ctgggccttt cgttttatct gttgtttgtc
     6181 ggtgaacgct ctcctgagta ggacaaatcc gccgggagcg gatttgaacg ttgcgaagca
     6241 acggcccgga gggtggcggg caggacgccc gccataaact gccaggaatt ggggatcg
//
