>Addgene plasmid #45985 | pOSIP-KO (KanR, 186) | addgene full sequence | sequence record 406430 | Addgene NGS Result
GAATTCGAGCTCGGTACCCGGGGATCCTCTAGAGGGCTTACTAAAAGCCAGATAACAGTATGCGTATTTG
CGCGCTGATTTTTGCGGTATAAGAATATATACTGATATGTATACCCGAAGTATGTCAAAAAGAGGTATGC
TATGCAGTTTAAGGTTTACACCTATAAAAGAGAGAGCCGTTATCGTCTGTTTGTGGATGTACAGAGTGAT
ATTATTGACACGCCCGGGCGACGGATGGTGATCCCCCTGGCCAGTGCACGTCTGCTGTCAGATAAAGTCT
CCCGTGAACTTTACCCGGTGGTGCATATCGGGGATGAAAGCTGGCGCATGATGACCACCGATATGGCCAG
TGTGCCGGTCTCCGTTATCGGGGAAGAAGTGGCTGATCTCAGCCACCGCGAAAATGACATCAAAAACGCC
ATTAACCTGATGTTCTGGGGAATATAATAACCCGTAGAAAAGATCAAAAGATCTTCTTGAGATCCTTTTT
TTCTGCGCGTAATCTGCTACTTGCAAACAAAAAAACCACCGCTACCAGCGGTGGTTTGTTTGCCGGATCA
AGAGCTACCAACTCTTTTTCCGAAGGTAACTGGCTTTAGCAGAGCGCAGATACCAAATACTGTCCTTCTA
GTGTAGCCGTAGTTAGGCCACCACTTCAAGAACTCTGTAGCACCGCCTACATACCTCGCTCTGCTAATCC
TGTTACCAGTGGCTGCTGCCAGTGGCGATAAGTCGTGTCTTACCGGGTTGGACTCAAGACGATAGTTACC
GGATAAGGCGCAGCGGTCGGGCTGAACGGGGGGTTCGTGCACACAGCCCAGCTTGGAGCGAACGACCTAC
ACCGAACTGAGATACCTACAGCGTGAGCTATGAGAAAGCGCCACGCTTCCCGAAGGGAGAAAGGCGGACA
GGTATCCGGTAAGCGGCAGGGTCGGAACAGGAGAGCGCACGAGGGAGCTTCCAGGGGGAAACGCCTGGTA
TCTTTATAGTCCTGTCGGGTTTCGCCACCTCTGACTTGAGCGTCGATTTTTGTGATGCTCGTCAGGGGGG
CGGAGCCTATGGAAAAACGCCAGCAACGCGGCCTTTTTACGGTTCCTGGCCTTTTGCTGGCCTTTTGCTC
ACATTACTAGTAGCGGCCGCTGCAGGCATGCCTCGAGATGCATGGCGCCTAACCTAAACTGACAGGCATC
AAATTAAGCAGAAGGCCATCCTGACGGATGGCCTTTTTGCGTTTCGAACAATTGAAAAAACCTCGCGCCT
TACCTGTTGAGTAATAGTCAAAAGCCTCCGGTCGGAGGCTTTTGACTTTCTGCTTACTGAATTTCGGTGG
TGCCGTTAATTAACCGGTGGGCCCTCATGATAATAATGGTTTCTTAGACGTCCGAAGTTCCTATTCTCTA
GAAAGTATAGGAACTTCCCTAGGTCAGCCAAACGTCTCTTCAGGCCACTGACTAGCGATAACTTTCCCCA
CAACGGAACAACTCTCATTGCATGGGATCATTGGGTACTGTGGGTTTAGTGGTTGTAAAAACACCTGACC
GCTATCCCTGATCAGTTTCTTGAAGGTAAACTCATCACCCCCAAGTCTGGCTATGCAGAAATCACCTGGC
TCAACAGCCTGCTCAGGGTCAACGAGAATTAACATTCCGTCAGGAAAGCTTGGCTTGGAGCCTGTTGGTG
CGGTCATGGAATTACCTTCAACCTCAAGCCAGAATGCAGAATCACTGGCTTTTTTGGTTGTGCTTACCCA
TCTCTCCGCATCACCTTTGGTAAAGGTTCTAAGCTTAGGTGAGAACATCCCTGCCTGAACATGAGAAAAA
ACAGGGTACTCATACTCACTTCTAAGTGACGGCTGCATACTAACCGCTTCATACATCTCGTAGATTTCTC
TGGCGATTGAAGGGCTAAATTCTTCAACGCTAACTTTGAGAATTTTTGTAAGCAATGCGGCGTTATAAGC
ATTTAATGCATTGATGCCATTAAATAAAGCACCAACGCCTGACTGCCCCATCCCCATCTTGTCTGCGACA
GATTCCTGGGATAAGCCAAGTTCATTTTTCTTTTTTTCATAAATTGCTTTAAGGCGACGTGCGTCCTCAA
GCTGCTCTTGTGTTAATGGTTTCTTTTTTGTGCTCATACGTTAAATCTATCACCGCAAGGGATAAATATC
TAACACCGTGCGTGTTGACTATTTTACCTCTGGCGGTGATAATGGTTGCATGTACTAAGGAGGTTGTATA
CGCGTTTTGTTTAACTTTAAGAAGGAGATATACATATGACCGTCCGTAAAAATCCGGCTGGCGGTTGGAT
TTGTGAACTCTACCCAAACGGTGCAAAAGGCAAACGTATCAGAAAGAAATTCGCTACTAAAGGCGAGGCT
CTGGCGTTTGAGCAGTACACCGTTCAAAACCCGTGGCAGGAAGAAAAGGAAGACAGGCGCACGTTAAAAG
GGCTGGTTGATTCATGGTATAGCGCTCATGGCATTACACTGAAAGATGGTTTGAAACGCCAGTTAGCCAT
GCACCATGCTTTTGAGTGTATGGGCGAACCACTCGCACGCGATTTCGATGCGCAGATGTTTTCCCGCTAC
CGAGAAAAACGGTTAAAAGGTGAGTATGCCCGTTCAAACAGAGTGAAAGAGGTATCGCCTCGCACGCTTA
ATCTTGAGCTGGCCTACTTCCGGGCGGTGTTCAATGAGCTAAACCGCCTCGGAGAATGGAAGGGTGAAAA
CCCACTAAAAAATATGCGCCCATTCCGCACAGAAGAAATGGAAATGACTTGGCTAACTCACGACCAAATT
TCGCAACTGCTCGGAGAGTGTAACCGACATGACCACCCTGATTTAGAAACCGTGGTAAGAATCTGTCTCG
CAACTGGCGCACGGTGGTCTGAGGCCGAGAGTCTGAGAAAAAGCCAACTCGCGAAATACAAAATCACATA
CACCAACACGAAAGGTAGAAAAAATCGCACCGTCCCAATCAGCAAAGAGCTCTATGAGTCTCTGCCTGAT
GATAAAAAGGGCCGGTTGTTCAGTGATTGTTATGGCGCGTTCCGGTCAGCTTTGGAAAGAACAGGTATCG
AACTACCGGCAGGACAACTTACCCACGTTTTACGTCACACCTTCGCTAGTCACTTTATGATGAATGGCGG
TAATATTTTGGTGTTGCAGCGCGTACTCGGCCATACAGATATAAAAATGACCATGCGATATGCGCACTTT
GCACCCGACCATTTAGAGGATGCAGTTAAACTAAATCCTTTAGTTCACATTACTAACAGCAAATAAGTTA
TGGAGGTTGTATGTCAGTTCGGCTAGCCCATGGGTATGGACAGTTTTCCCTTTGATATGTAACGCACGTT
GTGTCTCAAAATCTCTGATGTTACATTGCACAAGATAAAAATATATCATCATGAACAATAAAACTGTCTG
CTTACATAAACAGTAATACAAGGGGTGTTATGAGCCATATTCAACGGGAAACGTCTTGCTCCCGTCCGCG
CTTAAACTCCAACATGGACGCTGATTTATATGGGTATAAATGGGCTCGCGATAATGTCGGGCAATCAGGT
GCGACAATCTATCGCTTGTATGGGAAGCCCGATGCGCCAGAGTTGTTTCTGAAACATGGCAAAGGTAGCG
TTGCCAATGATGTTACAGATGAGATGGTCCGTCTCAACTGGCTGACGGAGTTTATGCCTCTCCCGACCAT
CAAGCATTTTATCCGTACTCCTGATGATGCGTGGTTACTCACCACCGCGATTCCTGGGAAAACAGCCTTC
CAGGTATTAGAAGAATATCCTGATTCAGGTGAAAATATTGTTGATGCGCTGGCCGTGTTCCTGCGCCGGT
TACATTCGATTCCTGTTTGTAATTGTCCTTTTAACAGCGATCGTGTATTTCGTCTTGCTCAGGCGCAATC
ACGCATGAATAACGGTTTGGTTGATGCGAGTGATTTTGATGACGAGCGTAATGGCTGGCCTGTTGAACAA
GTCTGGAAAGAAATGCACAAGCTCTTGCCATTCTCACCGGATTCAGTCGTCACTCATGGTGATTTCTCAC
TTGATAACCTTATTTTTGACGAGGGGAAATTAATAGGTTGTATTGATGTTGGACGGGTCGGAATCGCAGA
CCGTTACCAGGACCTTGCCATTCTTTGGAACTGCCTCGGTGAGTTTTCTCCTTCATTACAGAAACGGCTT
TTTCAAAAATATGGTATTGATAATCCTGATATGAATAAATTGCAGTTTCATTTGATGCTCGATGAGTTTT
TCTAATAATACTAGCAGAAATCATCCTTAGCGAAAGCTAAGGATTTTTTTTATCTGATTACCGCCTTTGA
GTGAGCGTCGACCTAGTGCGGCCGCAAGATCCGGCCACGATGCGTCCGGCGTAGAGGATCTGAAGATCAG
CAGTTCAACCTGTTGATAGTACGTACTAAGCTCTCATGTTTCACGTACTAAGCTCTCATGTTTAACGTAC
TAAGCTCTCATGTTTAACGAACTAAACCCTCATGGCTAACGTACTAAGCTCTCATGGCTAACGTACTAAG
CTCTCATGTTTCACGTACTAAGCTCTCATGTTTGAACAATAAAATTAATATAAATCAGCAACTTAAATAG
CCTCTAAGGTTTTAAGTTTTATAAGAAAAAAAAGAATATATAAGGCTTTTAAAGCTTTTAAGGTTTAACG
GTTGTGGACAACAAGCCAGGGATGTAACGCACTGAGAAGCCCTTAGAGCCTCTCAAAGCAATTTTGAGTG
ACACAGGAACACTTAACGGCTGACATGGGAATTAGGAAGTTCCTATTCCGAAGTTCCTATTCTCTAGAAA
GTATAGGAACTTCCATATGCCATGGGCGATGGTTCTGAGTAACAGATAATAGAATGGCGATAAAGTGGCG
GTAGAAATGGCGAATAATAGGTAATTATTGGCAAACAATGGCAATCTATGTCAATGATAAATAACGCATA
CTATTGATTTTCGGTTGTTCTTGTAGGAACTCATAATCGCTTGGTCGCTGGTTCAAGTCCAGCAGGGGCC
ACCAAATTTAAGTAGTAAATACATACAGTTAGGCCACTCTCTCGAGTGGCCTTTTTGTTGCCTCGTTTTC
GAGTGGCGATAGAATGGCGGTGGATTTTTTACCGCCACTTTCCTGAGGAGTGCATAGCTAGCTTCTTCGT
CTGTTTCTACTGGTATTGGCACAAACCTGATTCCAATTTGAGCAAGGCTATGTGCCATCTCGATACTCGT
TCTTAACTCAACAGAAGATGCTTTGTGCATACAGCCCCTCGTTTATTATTTATCTCCTCAGCCAGCCGCT
GTGCTTTCAGTGGATTTCGGATAACAGAAAGGCCGGGAAATACCCAGCCTCGCTTTGTAACGGAGTAGAG
ACGAAAGTGATTGCGCCTACCCGGATATTATCGTGAGGATGCGTCATCGCCATTAATTCACTGATCAGTG
ATAAGCTGTCAAACATGAGAATTGATCCGGCTGCCTCGCGCGTTTCGGTGATGACGGTGAAAACCTCTGA
CACATGCAGCTCCCGGAGACGGTCACAGCTTGTCTGTAAGCGGATGCCGGGAGCAGACAAGCCCGTCAGG
GCGCGTCAGCGGGTGTTGGCGGGTGTCGGGGCGCAGCCATGACCCAGTCACGTAGCGATAGCGGAGTGTA
TGCTGCACATGACATTAACCTATAAAAATAGGCGTATCACGAGGCCCTTTCGTCTTCAAGAATTAATTCC
CAATTCCCCAGGCATCAAATAAAACGAAAGGCTCAGTCGAAAGACTGGGCCTTTCGTTTTATCTGTTGTT
TGTCGGTGAACGCTCTCCTGAGTAGGACAAATCCGCCGGGAGCGGATTTGAACGTTGCGAAGCAACGGCC
CGGAGGGTGGCGGGCAGGACGCCCGCCATAAACTGCCAGGAATTAATTCCCCAGGCATCAAATAAAACGA
AAGGCTCAGTCGAAAGACTGGGCCTTTCGTTTTATCTGTTGTTTGTCGGTGAACGCTCTCCTGAGTAGGA
CAAATCCGCCGGGAGCGGATTTGAACGTTGCGAAGCAACGGCCCGGAGGGTGGCGGGCAGGACGCCCGCC
ATAAACTGCCAGGAATTAATTCCCCAGGCATCAAATAAAACGAAAGGCTCAGTCGAAAGACTGGGCCTTT
CGTTTTATCTGTTGTTTGTCGGTGAACGCTCTCCTGAGTAGGACAAATCCGCCGGGAGCGGATTTGAACG
TTGCGAAGCAACGGCCCGGAGGGTGGCGGGCAGGACGCCCGCCATAAACTGCCAGGAATTGGGGATCG
Features (pLannotate 1.2.2; 22 found; start..end, strand, type, name):
      1..34      +  misc_feature   MCS (fragment): pUC18/19 multiple cloning site
     35..110     +  intron         PDK intron (fragment): pdk; modified pyruvate orthophosphate dikinase intron from Flaveria trinervia 3.0
    142..444     +  CDS            ccdB: CCDB_ECOLI - Also known as G, letB, letD. Experimental evidence at protein level: Swiss-Prot protein existence level 1. Toxic component of a type II toxin-antitoxin (TA) system, functioning in plasmid maintainence. Responsible for the post- segregational killing (PSK) of plasmid-free cells, also referred to as a plasmid addiction system. Half-life of over 2 hours. Cell killing by CcdB is accompanied by filamentation, defects in chromosome and plasmid segregation, defects in cell division, formation of anucleate cells, decreased DNA synthesis and plasmid loss. Interferes with the activity of DN
    477..1065    +  rep_origin     ori: high-copy-number ColE1/pMB1/pBR322/pUC origin of replication
   1125..1145    +  misc_feature   BioBrick suffix: universal suffix for all parts
   1200..1227    +  terminator     rrnB T2 terminator: transcription terminator T2 from the E. coli rrnB gene
   1276..1307    -  terminator     tonB terminator: bidirectional E. coli tonB-P14 transcription terminator
   1384..1417    +  protein_bind   FRT (minimal): supports FLP-mediated excision but not integration (Turan and Bode, 2011) FLP recombinase from the Saccharomyces cerevisiae 2μ plasmid
   1424..2137    -  CDS            λ repressor (ts): temperature-sensitive variant of the phage λ repressor; cIts; thermosensitivity is conferred by the A67T mutation
   2246..2268    +  RBS            RBS: efficient ribosome binding site from bacteriophage T7 gene 10 (Olins and Rangwala, 1989)
   2276..3286    +  CDS            phage 186 integrase: integrase from phage 186; int
   3460..4275    +  CDS            KanR: aminoglycoside phosphotransferase confers resistance to kanamycin in bacteria or G418 (Geneticin®) in eukaryotes
   4287..4327    +  terminator     bacterial terminator (fragment): putative bacterial transcription terminator
   4397..4785    +  rep_origin     R6K γ ori: γ replication origin from E. coli plasmid R6K; requires the R6K initiator protein pi for replication
   4796..4843    +  protein_bind   FRT: FLP-mediated recombination occurs in the 8-bp core sequence TCTAGAAA (Turan and Bode, 2011). FLP recombinase from the Saccharomyces cerevisiae 2μ plasmid
   4856..5070    -  protein_bind   phage 186 attP: attP; attachment site of phage 186 phage 186 integrase
   5187..5433    -  terminator     λ tL3 terminator: transcription terminator tL3 from phage λ
   5490..5530    +  CDS            rop (fragment): Rop protein, which maintains plasmids at low copy number; rop
   5632..5671    +  misc_feature   bom (fragment): basis of mobility region from pBR322
   5756..5842    +  terminator     rrnB T1 terminator: Escherichia coli rrnB; transcription terminator T1 from the E. coli rrnB gene
   5939..6025    +  terminator     rrnB T1 terminator: Escherichia coli rrnB; transcription terminator T1 from the E. coli rrnB gene
   6122..6208    +  terminator     rrnB T1 terminator: Escherichia coli rrnB; transcription terminator T1 from the E. coli rrnB gene
