[The description below was written by a language model from this plasmid's Addgene catalogue record, the feature table of its GenBank file and pLannotate feature annotations shown in this document.]
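Description:
pOSIP-KO (KanR, 186) is an empty-backbone member of the pOSIP "one-step integration plasmid" series, a bacterial synthetic-biology vector designed to combine cloning with site-specific insertion of DNA into the E. coli chromosome. It carries a kanamycin resistance gene and two origins: a high-copy ColE1/pUC-type ori and an R6K γ ori, which works only in hosts supplying the pi initiator protein. The pUC ori lies next to a ccdB gyrase-toxin gene in the cloning region, near a partial multiple cloning site and a BioBrick suffix. Because of ccdB, the empty vector must be kept in a CcdB-resistant strain such as DB3.1. This layout suggests that an insert is meant to replace the ccdB/ori segment, counter-selecting uncut vector and leaving a conditionally replicating plasmid, although the record does not say so explicitly.

The integration machinery consists of the phage 186 integrase gene, preceded by a T7 gene 10 ribosome-binding site, and the phage 186 attP site on which it acts. A divergently oriented temperature-sensitive λ repressor (cIts, A67T) keeps integrase expression off at 30 °C; the integrase promoter itself is not annotated. Two FRT sites bracket the repressor, integrase, KanR and R6K ori, so FLP recombinase can excise this module after integration, leaving the cloned DNA without the marker. Multiple terminators (three rrnB T1 copies, rrnB T2, tonB and λ tL3) flank the cloning region and insulate it from surrounding transcription.

The depositor notes an E59G substitution in the integrase, a tendency to multimerize, and mixed restriction digest results. The catalogue backbone size (6472 bp) differs from the 6298 bp sequenced record.
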