Addgene plasmid #45985: pOSIP-KO (KanR, 186)
Purpose: (Empty Backbone)
Depositing lab: Drew Endy & Keith Shearwin. Publication: One-step cloning and chromosomal integration of DNA. St-Pierre F, Cui L, Priest DG, Endy D, Dodd IB, Shearwin KE. ACS Synth Biol. 2013 Sep 20;2(9):537-41. doi: 10.1021/sb400021j. Epub 2013 May 20. PubMed 24050148.
Backbone
  Vector backbone: pOSIP
  Backbone size (bp): 6472
  Vector type: Bacterial Expression, Synthetic Biology
Growth in bacteria
  Bacterial resistance: Kanamycin, 50 μg/mL
  Growth temperature: 30°C
  Growth strain: DB3.1
  Growth instructions: Contains ccdB, so must be grown in a strain resistant to this product (e.g. DB3.1). Growth a 30C to repress expression of the integrase.
  Copy number: High Copy
Gene/Insert
  Sequencing primers: 5′ TAAACTGCCAGGAATTGGGGATC; 3′ GAAACGCAAAAAGGCCATCCGTC
Resource information
  A portion of this plasmid was derived from a plasmid made by: Plasmid was in part derived from: Haldimann, A. & Wanner, B. L. Conditional-replication, integration, excision, and retrieval plasmid-host systems for gene structure-function studies of bacteria. J. Bacteriol. 183, 6384–6393 (2001).
Terms and licenses: Academic/Nonprofit Terms; Industry Terms: Not Available to Industry
Depositor comments: Please note that there is a E59G mutation in Integrase 186. Addgene has sequence verified this plasmid using multiple sequencing methods, however, Addgene has observed mixed digest results with some restriction enzymes. Additionally, Addgene has also found that this plasmid may be prone to multimerization. You may need to screen multiple colonies to isolate the monomeric version of this plasmid. If you still have trouble isolating the monomeric version, you might consider linearizing, gel extracting, re-ligating, and transforming the plasmid. Reference: St-Pierre F, Cui L et al., "One-step cloning and chromosomal integration of DNA", ACS Synthetic Biology, http://pubs.acs.org/doi/abs/10.1021/sb400021j
How to cite: pOSIP-KO (KanR, 186) was a gift from Drew Endy & Keith Shearwin (Addgene plasmid # 45985 ; http://n2t.net/addgene:45985 ; RRID:Addgene_45985)
