>Addgene plasmid #45985 | pOSIP-KO (KanR, 186) | addgene partial sequence | sequence record 66153 | pBR322ori-F 5'-GGGAAACGCCTGGTATCTTT-3'
TTCGCCACCTCTGACTTGAGCGTCGATTTTTGTGATGCTCGTCAGGGGGGCGGAGCCTATGGAAAAACGC
CAGCAACGCGGCCTTTTTACGGTTCCTGGCCTTTTGCTGGCCTTTTGCTCACATTACTAGTAGCGGCCGC
TGCAGGCATGCCTCGAGATGCATGGCGCCTAACCTAAACTGACAGGCATCAAATTAAGCAGAAGGCCATC
CTGACGGATGGCCTTTTTGCGTTTCGAACAATTGAAAAAACCTCGCGCCTTACCTGTTGAGTAATAGTCA
AAAGCCTCCGGTCGGAGGCTTTTGACTTTCTGCTTACTGAATTTCGGTGGTGCCGTTAATTAACCGGTGG
GCCCTCATGATAATAATGGTTTCTTAGACGTCCGAAGTTCCTATTCTCTAGAAAGTATAGGAACTTCCCT
AGGTCAGCCAAACGTCTCTTCAGGCCACTGACTAGCGATAACTTTCCCCACAACGGAACAACTCTCATTG
CATGGGATCATTGGGTACTGTGGGTTTAGTGGTTGTAAAAACACCTGACCGCTATCCCTGATCAGTTTCT
TGAAGGTAAACTCATCACCCCCAAGTCTGGCTATGCAGAAATCACCTGGCTCAACAGCCTGCTCAGGGTC
AACGAGAATTAACATTCCGTCAGGAAAGCTTGGCTTGGAGCCTGTTGGTGCGGTCATGGAATTACCTTCA
ACCTCAAGCCAGAATGCAGAATCACTGGCTTTTTTGGTTGTGCTTACCCATCTCTCCGCATCACCTTTGG
TAAAGGTTCTAAGCTTAGGTGAGAACATCCCTGCCTGAACATGAGAAAAAACAGGGTACTCATACTCACT
TCTAAGTGACGGCTGCATACTAACCGCTTCATACATCTCGTAGATTTCTCTGGCGATTGAAGGGCTAAAT
TCTTCAACGCTAACTTTGAGAATTTTTGTAAGCAATGCGGCGTTATAAGCATTTAATGCATTGATGCCAT
TAAATAAAGCACCAAC
