>Addgene plasmid #45985 | pOSIP-KO (KanR, 186) | addgene partial sequence | sequence record 66155 | ccdb-rev 5'-ATATGCACCACCGGGTAAAG-3'
TCTGACAGCAGACGTGCACTGGCCAGGGGGATCACCATCCGTCGCCCGGGCGTGTCAATAATATCACTCT
GTACATCCACAAACAGACGATAACGGCTCTCTCTTTTATAGGTGTAAACCTTAAACTGCATAGCATACCT
CTTTTTGACATACTTCGGGTATACATATCAGTATATATTCTTATACCGCAAAAATCAGCGCGCAAATACG
CATACTGTTATCTGGCTTTTAGTAAGCCCTCTAGAGGATCCCCGGGTACCGAGCTCGAATTCCGATCCCC
AATTCCTGGCAGTTTATGGCGGGCGTCCTGCCCGCCACCCTCCGGGCCGTTGCTTCGCAACGTTCAAATC
CGCTCCCGGCGGATTTGTCCTACTCAGGAGAGCGTTCACCGACAAACAACAGATAAAACGAAAGGCCCAG
TCTTTCGACTGAGCCTTTCGTTTTATTTGATGCCTGGGGAATTAATTCCTGGCAGTTTATGGCGGGCGTC
CTGCCCGCCACCCTCCGGGCCGTTGCTTCGCAACGTTCAAATCCGCTCCCGGCGGATTTGTCCTACTCAG
GAGAGCGTTCACCGACAAACAACAGATAAAACGAAAGGCCCAGTCTTTCGACTGAGCCTTTCGTTTTATT
TGATGCCTGGGGAATTAATTCCTGGCAGTTTATGGCGGGCGTCCTGCCCGCCACCCTCCGGGCCGTTGCT
TC
