>Addgene plasmid #45985 | pOSIP-KO (KanR, 186) | addgene partial sequence | sequence record 66159 | Kan-R 5'-ATCGCGAGCCCATTTATACC-3'
TCCATGTTGGAGTTTAAGCGCGGACGGGAGCAAGACGTTTCCCGTTGAATATGGCTCATAACACCCCTTG
TATTACTGTTTATGTAAGCAGACAGTTTTATTGTTCATGATGATATATTTTTATCTTGTGCAATGTAACA
TCAGAGATTTTGAGACACAACGTGCGTTACATATCAAAGGGAAAACTGTCCATACCCATGGGCTAGCCGA
ACTGACATACAACCTCCATAACTTATTTGCTGTTAGTAATGTGAACTAAAGGATTTAGTTTAACTGCATC
CTCTAAATGGTCGGGTGCAAAGTGCGCATATCGCATGGTCATTTTTATATCTGTATGGCCGAGTACGCGC
TGCAACACCAAAATATTACCGCCATTCATCATAAAGTGACTAGCGAAGGTGTGACGTAAAACGTGGGTAA
GTTGTCCTGCCGGTAGTTCGATACCTGTTCTTTCCAAAGCTGACCGGAACGCGCCATAACAATCACTGAA
CAACCGGCCCTTTTTATCATCAGGCAGAGACTCATAGAGCTCTTTGCTGATTGGGACGGTGCGATTTTTT
CTACCTTTCGTGTTGGTGTATGTGATTTTGTATTTCGCGAGTTGGCTTTTTCTCAGACTCTCGGCCTCAG
ACCACCGTGCGCCAGTTGCGAGACAGATTCTTACCACGGTTTCTAAATCAGGGTGGTCATGTCGGTTACA
CTCTCCGAGCAGTTGCGAAATTTGGTCGTGAGTTAGCCAAGTCATTTCCATTTCTTCTGTGCGGAATGGG
CGCATATTTTTTAGTGGGTTTTCACCCTTCCATTCTCCGAGGCGGTTTAGCTCATTGAACACCGCCCGGA
AGTAGGCCAGCTCAAGATTAAGCGTGCGAGGCGATACCTCTTTCACTCTGTTTGA
