>Addgene plasmid #45985 | pOSIP-KO (KanR, 186) | addgene partial sequence | sequence record 133285 | cI857-F 5'-ttgtctgcgacagattcctg-3'
AATTGCTTTAAGGCGACGTGCGTCCTCAAGCTGCTCTTGTGTTAATGGTTTCTTTTTTGTGCTCATACGT
TAAATCTATCACCGCAAGGGATAAATATCTAACACCGTGCGTGTTGACTATTTTACCTCTGGCGGTGATA
ATGGTTGCATGTACTAAGGAGGTTGTATACGCGTTTTGTTTAACTTTAAGAAGGAGATATACATATGACC
GTCCGTAAAAATCCGGCTGGCGGTTGGATTTGTGAACTCTACCCAAACGGTGCAAAAGGCAAACGTATCA
GAAAGAAATTCGCTACTAAAGGCGAGGCTCTGGCGTTTGAGCAGTACACCGTTCAAAACCCGTGGCAGGA
AGAAAAGGAAGACAGGCGCACGTTAAAAGGGCTGGTTGATTCATGGTATAGCGCTCATGGCATTACACTG
AAAGATGGTTTGAAACGCCAGTTAGCCATGCACCATGCTTTTGAGTGTATGGGCGAACCACTCGCACGCG
ATTTCGATGCGCAGATGTTTTCCCGCTACCGAGAAAAACGGTTAAAAGGTGAGTATGCCCGTTCAAACAG
AGTGAAAGAGGTATCGCCTCGCACGCTTAATCTTGAGCTGGCCTACTTCCGGGCGGTGTTCAATGAGCTA
AACCGCCTCGGAGAATGGAAGGGTGAAAACCCACTAAAAAATATGCGCCCATTCCGCACAGAAGAAATGG
AAATGACTTGGCTAACTCACGACCAAATTTCGCAACTGCTCGGAGAGTGTAACCGACATGACCACCCTGA
TTTAGAAACCGTGGTAAGAATCTGTCTCGCAACTGGCGCACGGTGGTCTGAGGCCGAGAGTCTGA
